Addgene plasmid #210674: pGL0_152 [pBP1 ORI]
Purpose: Level 0 part
Depositing lab: Charlie Gilbert & Nili Ostrov & Cultivarium Tools. Depositing organization: Cultivarium, Convergent Research.
Backbone
  Vector backbone: pUC-GW-Amp
  Vector type: Synthetic Biology
Growth in bacteria
  Bacterial resistance: Ampicillin, 100 μg/mL
  Growth temperature: 37°C
  Growth strain: DH5alpha
  Copy number: High Copy
Gene/Insert
  Gene/Insert name: pBP1 ORI
  Species: Clostridium botulinum
  Cloning method: Unknown
Resource information
  A portion of this plasmid was derived from a plasmid made by: https://pubmed.ncbi.nlm.nih.gov/19445976/
Terms and licenses: Academic/Nonprofit Terms; Industry Terms: Not Available to Industry
How to cite: pGL0_152 [pBP1 ORI] was a gift from Charlie Gilbert & Nili Ostrov & Cultivarium Tools (Addgene plasmid # 210674 ; http://n2t.net/addgene:210674 ; RRID:Addgene_210674)
