[The description below was written by a language model from this plasmid's Addgene catalogue record and pLannotate feature annotations shown in this document.]
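Description:
pGL0_152 [pBP1 ORI] is a Level 0 part plasmid from a synthetic biology toolkit, built on the pUC-GW-Amp cloning backbone and intended as a storage and donor vector for a single modular DNA part rather than as an expression construct. It is maintained in E. coli (DH5alpha) at high copy through the ColE1/pMB1-type pUC origin and is selected with ampicillin via the β-lactamase gene (AmpR) driven by its native bla promoter. The 5,248 nt sequence also carries typical pUC remnants: the lac promoter, lac operator and CAP binding site, a fragment of lacZα, and short fragments of lacI, rop and the pBR322 bom region. These are backbone leftovers and are not expected to have a designed function here.

The payload is the pBP1 origin of replication, recorded as deriving from Clostridium botulinum. The automated annotation does not label this element. However, a stretch of roughly 2.6 kb between the lacZα fragment and the lac operator carries no annotated features, and its position splitting the lacZα region is consistent with it being the site of the insert, although the record does not define the part boundaries or any replication protein gene within it. The cloning method is listed as unknown, and the record does not state the assembly standard or the flanking restriction sites.

As a Level 0 part, the plasmid presumably serves as a source of a Gram-positive replicon that can be combined with other parts, such as selection markers, in hierarchical assembly. The resulting shuttle vectors could be used to test plasmid replication in Clostridium or other non-model bacteria, though the specific downstream use is not detailed in the record.
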