Features (pLannotate 1.2.2; 10 found; start..end, strand, type, name):
    137..236     +  misc_feature   bom (fragment): basis of mobility region from pBR322
    242..399     -  CDS            lacZα (fragment): LacZα fragment of β-galactosidase; lacZ fragment
   3051..3067    -  protein_bind   lac operator: The lac repressor binds to the lac operator to inhibit transcription in E. coli. This inhibition can be relieved by adding lactose or isopropyl-β-D-thiogalactopyranoside (IPTG). lac repressor encoded by lacI
   3075..3105    -  promoter       lac promoter: promoter for the E. coli lac operon
   3120..3141    -  protein_bind   CAP binding site: CAP binding activates transcription in the presence of cAMP. E. coli catabolite activator protein
   3154..3246    -  CDS            lacI (fragment): lac repressor; lacI; The lac repressor binds to the lac operator to inhibit transcription in E. coli. This inhibition can be relieved by adding lactose or isopropyl-β-D-thiogalactopyranoside (IPTG).
   3429..4017    -  rep_origin     ori: high-copy-number ColE1/pMB1/pBR322/pUC origin of replication
   4188..5048    -  CDS            AmpR: β-lactamase; bla; confers resistance to ampicillin, carbenicillin, and related antibiotics
   5049..5153    -  promoter       AmpR promoter: bla
   5248..35      +  CDS            rop (fragment) (across the origin): Rop protein, which maintains plasmids at low copy number; rop
>Addgene plasmid #210674 | pGL0_152 [pBP1 ORI] | addgene full sequence | sequence record 417295 | Addgene NGS Result
TCGCGCGTTTCGGTGATGACGGTGAAAACCTCTGACACATGCAGCTCCCGGAGACTGTCACAGCTTGTCT
GTAAGCGGATGCCGGGAGCAGACAAGCCCGTCAGGGCGCGTCAGCGGGTGTTGGCGGGTGTCGGGGCTGG
CTTAACTATGCGGCATCAGAGCAGATTGTACTGAGAGTGCACCATATGCGGTGTGAAATACCGCACAGAT
GCGTAAGGAGAAAATACCGCATCAGGCGCCATTCGCCATTCAGGCTGCGCAACTGTTGGGAAGGGCGATC
GGTGCGGGCCTCTTCGCTATTACGCCAGCTGGCGAAAGGGGGATGTGCTGCAAGGCGATTAAGTTGGGTA
ACGCCAGGGTTTTCCCAGTCACGACGTTGTAAAACGACGGCCAGTGAATTGACGCGTATTGGGATTAGCG
TGCGAACAGCACGCTATTGTTGTATCATTACTCGCATCCATTCTCAGGCTGTCTCGTCTCGTCTCCGAGG
TCTCAGGAGGGCGCGCCGTTCTGAATCCTTAGCTAATGGTTCAACAGGTAACTATGACGAAGATAGCACC
CTGGATAAGTCTGTAATGGATTCTAAGGCATTTAATGAAGACGTGTATATAAAATGTGCTAATGAAAAAG
AAAATGCGTTAAAAGAGCCTAAAATGAGTTCAAATGGTTTTGAAATTGATTGGTAGTTTAATTTAATATA
TTTTTTCTATTGGCTATCTCGATACCTATAGAATCTTCTGTTCACTTTTGTTTTTGAAATATAAAAAGGG
GCTTTTTAGCCCCTTTTTTTTAAAACTCCGGAGGAGTTTCTTCATTCTTGATACTATACGTAACTATTTT
CGATTTGACTTCATTGTCAATTAAGCTAGTAAAATCAATGGTTAAAAAACAAAAAACTTGCATTTTTCTA
CCTAGTAATTTATAATTTTAAGTGTCGAGTTTAAAAGTATAATTTACCAGGAAAGGAGCAAGTTTTTTAA
TAAGGAAAAATTTTTCCTTTTAAAATTCTATTTCGTTATATGACTAATTATAATCAAAAAAATGAAAATA
AACAAGAGGTAAAAACTGCTTTAGAGAAATGTACTGATAAAAAAAGAAAAAATCCTAGATTTACGTCATA
CATAGCACCTTTAACTACTAAGAAAAATATTGAAAGGACTTCCACTTGTGGAGATTATTTGTTTATGTTG
AGTGATGCAGACTTAGAACATTTTAAATTACATAAAGGTAATTTTTGCGGTAATAGATTTTGTCCAATGT
GTAGTTGGCGACTTGCTTGTAAGGATAGTTTAGAAATATCTATTCTTATGGAGCATTTAAGAAAAGAAGA
AAATAAAGAGTTTATATTTTTAACTCTTACAACTCCAAATGTAAAAAGTTATGATCTTAATTATTCTATT
AAACAATATAATAAATCTTTTAAAAAATTAATGGAGCGTAAGGAAGTTAAGGATATAACTAAAGGTTATA
TAAGAAAATTAGAAGTAACTTACCAAAAGGAAAAATACATAACAAAGGATTTATGGAAAATAAAAAAAGA
TTATTATCAAAAAAAAGGACTTGAAATTGGTGATTTAGAACCTAATTTTGATACTTATAATCCTCATTTT
CATGTAGTTATTGCAGTTAATAAAAGTTATTTTACAGATAAAAATTATTATATAAATCGAGAAAGATGGT
TGGAATTATGGAAGTTTGCTACTAAGGATGATTCTATAACTCAAGTTGATGTTAGAAAAGCAAAAATTAA
TGATTATAAAGAGGTTTACGAACTTGCGAAATATTCAGCTAAAGACACTGATTATTTAATATCGAGGCCA
GTATTTGAAATTTTTTATAAAGCATTAAAAGGCAAGCAGGTATTAGTTTTTAGTGGATTTTTTAAAGATG
CACACAAATTGTACAAGCAAGGAAAACTTGATGTTTATAAAAAGAAAGATGAAATTAAATATGTCTATAT
AGTTTATTATAATTGGTGCAAAAAACAATATGAAAAAACTAGAATAAGGGAACTTACGGAAGATGAAAAA
GAAGAATTAAATCAAGATTTAATAGATGAAATAGAAATAGATTAAAGTGTAACTATACTTTATATATATA
TGATTAAAAAAATAAAAAACAACAGCCTATTAGGTTGTTGTTTTTTATTTTCTTTATTAATTTTTTTAAT
TTTTAGTTTTTAGTTCTTTTTTAAAATAAGTTTCAGCCTCTTTTTCAATATTTTTTAAAGAAGGAGTATT
TGCATGAATTGCCTTTTTTCTAACAGACTTAGGAAATATTTTAACAGTATCTTCTTGCGCCGGTGATTTT
GGAACTTCATAACTTACTAATTTATAATTATTATTTTCTTTTTTAATTGTAACAGTTGCAAAAGAAGCTG
AACCTGTTCCTTCAACTAGTTTATCATCTTCAATATAATATTCTTGACCTATATAGTATAAATATATTTT
TATTATATTTTTACTTTTTTCTGAATCTATTATTTTATAATCATAAAAAGTTTTACCACCAAAAGAAGGT
TGTACTCCTTCTGGTCCAACATATTTTTTTACTATATTATCTAAATAATTTTTGGGAACTGGTGTTGTAA
TTTGATTAATCGAACAACCAGTTATACTTAAAGGAATTATAACTATAAAAATATATAGGATTATCTTTTT
AAATTTCATTATTGGCCTCCTTTTTATTAAATTTATGTTACCATAAAAAGGACATAACGGGAATATGTAG
AATATTTTTAATGTAGACAAAATTTTACATAAATATAAAGAAAGGAAGTGTTTGTTTAAATTTTATAGCA
AACTATCAAAAATTAGGGGGATAAAAATTTATGAAAAAAAGGTTTTCGATGTTATTTTTATGTTTAACTT
TAATAGTTTGTGGTTTATTTACAAATTCGGCCGGCCCGCTTGAGACCACCCCAGGATACATAGATTACCA
CAACTCCGAGCCCTTCCACCTAGCGTGCTAACCACGCACGCTATTGTTGTATATCCCAATGGCGCGCCGA
GCTTGGCGTAATCATGGTCATAGCTGTTTCCTGTGTGAAATTGTTATCCGCTCACAATTCCACACAACAT
ACGAGCCGGAAGCATAAAGTGTAAAGCCTGGGGTGCCTAATGAGTGAGCTAACTCACATTAATTGCGTTG
CGCTCACTGCCCGCTTTCCAGTCGGGAAACCTGTCGTGCCAGCTGCATTAATGAATCGGCCAACGCGCGG
GGAGAGGCGGTTTGCGTATTGGGCGCTGTTCCGCTTCCTCGCTCACTGACTCGCTGCGCTCGGTCGTTCG
GCTGCGGCGAGCGGTATCAGCTCACTCAAAGGCGGTAATACGGTTATCCACAGAATCAGGGGATAACGCA
GGAAAGAACATGTGAGCAAAAGGCCAGCAAAAGGCCAGGAACCGTAAAAAGGCCGCGTTGCTGGCGTTTT
TCCATAGGCTCCGCCCCCCTGACGAGCATCACAAAAATCGACGCTCAAGTCAGAGGTGGCGAAACCCGAC
AGGACTATAAAGATACCAGGCGTTTCCCCCTGGAAGCTCCCTCGTGCGCTCTCCTGTTCCGACCCTGCCG
CTTACCGGATACCTGTCCGCCTTTCTCCCTTCGGGAAGCGTGGCGCTTTCTCATAGCTCACGCTGTAGGT
ATCTCAGTTCGGTGTAGGTCGTTCGCTCCAAGCTGGGCTGTGTGCACGAACCCCCCGTTCAGCCCGACCG
CTGCGCCTTATCCGGTAACTATCGTCTTGAGTCCAACCCGGTAAGACACGACTTATCGCCACTGGCAGCA
GCCACTGGTAACAGGATTAGCAGAGCGAGGTATGTAGGCGGTGCTACAGAGTTCTTGAAGTGGTGGCCTA
ACTACGGCTACACTAGAAGAACAGTATTTGGTATCTGCGCTCTGCTGAAGCCAGTTACCTTCGGAAAAAG
AGTTGGTAGCTCTTGATCCGGCAAACAAACCACCGCTGGTAGCGGTGGTTTTTTTGTTTGCAAGCAGCAG
ATTACGCGCAGAAAAAAAGGATCTCAAGAAGATCCTTTGATCTTTTCTACGGGGTCTGACGCTCAGTGGA
ACGAAAACTCACGTTAAGGGATTTTGGTCATGAGATTATCAAAAAGGATCTTCACCTAGATCCTTTTAAA
TTAAAAATGAAGTTTTAAATCAATCTAAAGTATATATGAGTAAACTTGGTCTGACAGTTACCAATGCTTA
ATCAGTGAGGCACCTATCTCAGCGATCTGTCTATTTCGTTCATCCATAGTTGCCTGACTCCCCGTCGTGT
AGATAACTACGATACGGGAGGGCTTACCATCTGGCCCCAGTGCTGCAATGATACCGCGAGAACCACGCTC
ACCGGCTCCAGATTTATCAGCAATAAACCAGCCAGCCGGAAGGGCCGAGCGCAGAAGTGGTCCTGCAACT
TTATCCGCCTCCATCCAGTCTATTAATTGTTGCCGGGAAGCTAGAGTAAGTAGTTCGCCAGTTAATAGTT
TGCGCAACGTTGTTGCCATTGCTACAGGCATCGTGGTGTCACGCTCGTCGTTTGGTATGGCTTCATTCAG
CTCCGGTTCCCAACGATCAAGGCGAGTTACATGATCCCCCATGTTGTGCAAAAAAGCGGTTAGCTCCTTC
GGTCCTCCGATCGTTGTCAGAAGTAAGTTGGCCGCAGTGTTATCACTCATGGTTATGGCAGCACTGCATA
ATTCTCTTACTGTCATGCCATCCGTAAGATGCTTTTCTGTGACTGGTGAGTACTCAACCAAGTCATTCTG
AGAATAGTGTATGCGGCGACCGAGTTGCTCTTGCCCGGCGTCAATACGGGATAATACCGCGCCACATAGC
AGAACTTTAAAAGTGCTCATCATTGGAAAACGTTCTTCGGGGCGAAAACTCTCAAGGATCTTACCGCTGT
TGAGATCCAGTTCGATGTAACCCACTCGTGCACCCAACTGATCTTCAGCATCTTTTACTTTCACCAGCGT
TTCTGGGTGAGCAAAAACAGGAAGGCAAAATGCCGCAAAAAAGGGAATAAGGGCGACACGGAAATGTTGA
ATACTCATACTCTTCCTTTTTCAATATTATTGAAGCATTTATCAGGGTTATTGTCTCATGAGCGGATACA
TATTTGAATGTATTTAGAAAAATAAACAAATAGGGGTTCCGCGCACATTTCCCCGAAAAGTGCCACCTGA
CGTCTAAGAAACCATTATTATCATGACATTAACCTATAAAAATAGGCGTATCACGAGGCCCTTTTGTC
